Addgene plasmid #188628: pHR ErbB2-CD3ε-FusionRed
Purpose: Human ErbB2 labeled with CD3ε ITAMs for monitoring with CD3ε/ZtSH2 pYtag biosensor
Depositing lab: Jared Toettcher. Depositing organization: Princeton University. Publication: pYtags enable spatiotemporal measurements of receptor tyrosine kinase signaling in living cells. Farahani PE, Yang X, Mesev EV, Fomby KA, Brumbaugh-Reed EH, Bashor CJ, Nelson CM, Toettcher JE. Elife. 2023 May 22;12:e82863. doi: 10.7554/eLife.82863. PubMed 37212240.
Backbone
  Vector backbone: pHR
  Total vector size (bp): 13758
  Vector type: Mammalian Expression, Lentiviral
Growth in bacteria
  Bacterial resistance: Ampicillin, 100 μg/mL
  Growth temperature: 37°C
  Growth strain: NEB Stable
  Copy number: Unknown
Gene/Insert
  Gene/Insert name: ERBB2 (alt name: HER2)
  Species: H. sapiens (human), Synthetic
  Insert size (bp): 4815
  Entrez Gene: ERBB2 (a.k.a. CD340, HER-2, HER-2/neu, HER2, MLN 19, MLN-19, NEU, NGL, TKR1, VSCN2, c-ERB-2, c-ERB2, p185(erbB2))
  Promoter: SFFV
  Tag / fusion protein: CD3ε-FusionRed (C terminal on insert)
  Cloning method: Gibson Cloning
  Sequencing primers: 5′ ccgacagactgagtcgcccggg; 3′ ccagaggttgattatcgataagc
Terms and licenses: Academic/Nonprofit Terms; Industry Terms: Not Available to Industry
Depositor comments: Please visit https://doi.org/10.1101/2022.08.13.503850 for bioRxiv preprint.
How to cite: pHR ErbB2-CD3ε-FusionRed was a gift from Jared Toettcher (Addgene plasmid # 188628 ; http://n2t.net/addgene:188628 ; RRID:Addgene_188628)
