[The description below was written by a language model from this plasmid's Addgene catalogue record and pLannotate feature annotations shown in this document.]
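Description:
pHR ErbB2-CD3ε-FusionRed is a lentiviral transfer plasmid for mammalian expression, built on the HIV-1-derived pHR backbone. The catalogue lists it at about 13.8 kb, and the sequenced record is slightly longer at 13,808 nt. It is propagated in E. coli through a ColE1/pUC-type origin and selected with ampicillin via the bla gene. A recombination-deficient strain is used, as is usual for LTR-containing vectors. The viral portion contains a truncated 5' LTR, the Ψ packaging signal with a gag fragment, the Rev response element, the cPPT/CTS and a self-inactivating ΔU3 3' LTR. Together these allow the genome to be packaged when helper functions are supplied in trans, and to integrate without regenerating an active viral promoter. Outside the LTRs the annotation picks up legacy backbone remnants. These include an SV40 promoter followed by gpt fragments and SV40 small t/poly(A) sequences, plus partial tetracycline-resistance, rop, bom and lacI pieces. None of these is described in the record as functional.

The payload is driven by the SFFV promoter and followed by a WPRE, which enhances transcript stability and expression. It encodes full-length human ERBB2 (HER2) fused at its C terminus to a synthetic segment carrying CD3ε ITAM sequence and then the red fluorescent protein FusionRed. The automated annotation matches only a short CD3E fragment, assigned to a chicken homologue. It leaves the stretch between that fragment and FusionRed unlabelled, so the number of ITAM copies cannot be read from the table. According to the deposit, the ITAMs serve as a pYtag. Their tyrosine phosphorylation on receptor activation is monitored with a separate ZtSH2 reporter that is not on this plasmid, giving a live-cell readout of ErbB2 signalling, with FusionRed marking the receptor.
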