Features (pLannotate 1.2.2; 35 found; start..end, strand, type, name):
      1..330     +  promoter       SV40 promoter: SV40 enhancer and early promoter
    530..649     +  CDS            gpt (fragment): XGPT_ECOLI - Also known as gpp, gxu. Experimental evidence at protein level: Swiss-Prot protein existence level 1. Purine salvage pathway enzyme that catalyzes the transfer of the ribosyl-5-phosphate group from 5-phospho-alpha-D-ribose 1- diphosphate (PRPP) to the N9 position of the 6-oxopurines guanine and xanthine to form the corresponding ribonucleotides GMP (guanosine 5'- monophosphate) and XMP (xanthosine 5'-monophosphate), with the release of PPi. To a lesser extent, also acts on hypoxanthine (PubMed:9100006, PubMed:3886014). Does not ribophosphorylate adenine (PubMed:3886014). From Esch
    649..984     +  CDS            gpt (fragment): XGPT_ECOLI - Also known as gpp, gxu. Experimental evidence at protein level: Swiss-Prot protein existence level 1. Purine salvage pathway enzyme that catalyzes the transfer of the ribosyl-5-phosphate group from 5-phospho-alpha-D-ribose 1- diphosphate (PRPP) to the N9 position of the 6-oxopurines guanine and xanthine to form the corresponding ribonucleotides GMP (guanosine 5'- monophosphate) and XMP (xanthosine 5'-monophosphate), with the release of PPi. To a lesser extent, also acts on hypoxanthine (PubMed:9100006, PubMed:3886014). Does not ribophosphorylate adenine (PubMed:3886014). From Esch
   1079..1384    +  CDS            frsA (fragment): FRSA_ECOLI - Also known as yafA. Experimental evidence at protein level: Swiss-Prot protein existence level 1. Catalyzes the hydrolysis of esters (PubMed:15808744). Displays esterase activity toward pNP-butyrate (PubMed:15808744). May stimulate mixed-acid fermentation by acting as a fermentation/respiration switch that down-regulates respiration and up- regulates fermentation rates (PubMed:15169777). From Escherichia coli (strain K12).
   1388..1462    +  CDS            small t antigen (fragment): SV40 (simian virus 40) small t antigen
   1464..1529    +  intron         small t intron: SV40 (simian virus 40) small t antigen intron
   1659..1679    +  CDS            SV40 NLS: nuclear localization signal of SV40 (simian virus 40) large T antigen
   1998..2081    +  CDS            large T antigen (fragment): large T antigen from SV40 (simian virus 40)
   2104..2238    +  polyA_signal   SV40 poly(A) signal: SV40 polyadenylation signal
   2405..2734    +  CDS            nef (fragment): NEF_HV1BR - Experimental evidence at protein level: Swiss-Prot protein existence level 1. Extracellular Nef protein targets CD4(+) T-lymphocytes for apoptosis by interacting with CXCR4 surface receptors (PubMed:14990729). From Human immunodeficiency virus type 1 group M subtype B (isolate BRU/LAI) (HIV-1).
   2782..3039    +  LTR            5' LTR (truncated): truncated 5' long terminal repeat (LTR) from HIV-1
   3086..3211    +  misc_feature   HIV-1 Ψ: packaging signal of human immunodeficiency virus type 1
   3195..3533    +  CDS            HIV-1 gag (fragment): gag protein from human immunodeficiency virus 1; gag
   3657..3993    +  ncRNA          RRE: Accession: RF00036 - HIV Rev response element
   4318..4418    +  CDS            Rev (fragment): human immunodeficiency virus 1 (HIV-1) Rev protein; rev; enhances nuclear export of unspliced and incompletely spliced viral mRNAs
   4455..4572    +  misc_feature   cPPT/CTS: central polypurine tract and central termination sequence of HIV-1
   4609..4641    -  misc_feature   MCS (fragment): pBluescript multiple cloning site
   4725..5132    +  promoter       SFFV promoter: spleen focus-forming virus long terminal repeat (LTR) promoter
   5198..8962    +  CDS            ERBB2: ERBB2_HUMAN - Also known as HER2, MLN19, NEU, NGL. Experimental evidence at protein level: Swiss-Prot protein existence level 1. In the nucleus is involved in transcriptional regulation. Associates with the 5'-TCAAATTC-3' sequence in the PTGS2/COX-2 promoter and activates its transcription. Implicated in transcriptional activation of CDKN1A; the function involves STAT3 and SRC. Involved in the transcription of rRNA genes by RNA Pol I and enhances protein synthesis and cell growth. From Homo sapiens (Human).
   8975..9052    +  CDS            CD3E (fragment): CD3E_CHICK - Experimental evidence at transcript level: Swiss-Prot protein existence level 2. The CD3 complex mediates signal transduction, resulting in T- cell activation and proliferation. Required for normal immune responses. From Gallus gallus (Chicken).
   9272..9967    +  CDS            FusionRed: FusionRed is a basic (constitutively fluorescent) red fluorescent protein published in 2012, derived from Entacmaea quadricolor. It has low acid sensitivity.
  10028..10058   +  misc_feature   MCS (fragment): pUC18/19 multiple cloning site
  10059..10077   +  misc_feature   MCS (fragment): pBluescript multiple cloning site
  10077..10665   +  misc_feature   WPRE: woodchuck hepatitis virus posttranscriptional regulatory element
  10666..10688   +  misc_feature   MCS (fragment): pBluescript multiple cloning site
  10705..10773   +  CDS            nef (fragment): NEF_HV1Z2 - Experimental evidence at protein level: Swiss-Prot protein existence level 1. Extracellular Nef protein targets CD4(+) T-lymphocytes for apoptosis by interacting with CXCR4 surface receptors. From Human immunodeficiency virus type 1 group M subtype D (isolate Z2/CDC-Z34) (HIV-1).
  10775..11008   +  LTR            3' LTR (ΔU3): self-inactivating 3' long terminal repeat (LTR) from HIV-1
  11033..11051   -  promoter       SP6 promoter: promoter for bacteriophage SP6 RNA polymerase
  11279..11558   +  CDS            TcR (fragment): tetracycline efflux protein; tet; confers resistance to tetracycline
  11559..11607   -  misc_feature   bom (fragment): basis of mobility region from pBR322
  11709..11744   -  CDS            rop (fragment): Rop protein, which maintains plasmids at low copy number; rop
  11839..11943   +  promoter       AmpR promoter: bla
  11944..12804   +  CDS            AmpR: β-lactamase; bla; confers resistance to ampicillin, carbenicillin, and related antibiotics
  12975..13563   +  rep_origin     ori: high-copy-number ColE1/pMB1/pBR322/pUC origin of replication
  13746..13802   +  CDS            lacI (fragment): lac repressor; lacI; The lac repressor binds to the lac operator to inhibit transcription in E. coli. This inhibition can be relieved by adding lactose or isopropyl-β-D-thiogalactopyranoside (IPTG).
>Addgene plasmid #188628 | pHR ErbB2-CD3ε-FusionRed | addgene full sequence | sequence record 369466 | Addgene NGS Result
GTGTGTCAGTTAGGGTGTGGAAAGTCCCCAGGCTCCCCAGCAGGCAGAAGTATGCAAAGCATGCATCTCA
ATTAGTCAGCAACCAGGTGTGGAAAGTCCCCAGGCTCCCCAGCAGGCAGAAGTATGCAAAGCATGCATCT
CAATTAGTCAGCAACCATAGTCCCGCCCCTAACTCCGCCCATCCCGCCCCTAACTCCGCCCAGTTCCGCC
CATTCTCCGCCCCATGGCTGACTAATTTTTTTTATTTATGCAGAGGCCGAGGCCGCCTCGGCCTCTGAGC
TATTCCAGAAGTAGTGAGGAGGCTTTTTTGGAGGCCTAGGCTTTTGCAAAAAGCTTGGACACAAGACAGG
CTTGCGAGATATGTTTGAGAATACCACTTTATCCCGCGTCAGGGAGAGGCAGTGCGTAAAAAGACGCGGA
CTCATGTGAAATACTGGTTTTTAGTGCGCCAGATCTCTATAATCTCGCGCAACCTATTTTCCCCTCGAAC
ACTTTTTAAGCCGTAGATAAACAGGCTGGGACACTTCACATGAGCGAAAAATACATCGTCACCTGGGACA
TGTTGCAGATCCATGCACGTAAACTCGCAAGCCGACTGATGCCTTCTGAACAATGGAAAGGCATTATTGC
CGTAAGCCGTGGCGGTCTGTACCGGGTGCGTTACTGGCGCGTGAACTGGGTATTCGTCATGTCGATACCG
TTTGTATTTCCAGCTACGATCACGACAACCAGCGCGAGCTTAAAGTGCTGAAACGCGCAGAAGGCGATGG
CGAAGGCTTCATCGTTATTGATGACCTGGTGGATACCGGTGGTACTGCGGTTGCGATTCGTGAAATGTAT
CCAAAAGCGCACTTTGTCACCATCTTCGCAAAACCGGCTGGTCGTCCGCTGGTTGATGACTATGTTGTTG
ATATCCCGCAAGATACCTGGATTGAACAGCCGTGGGATATGGGCGTCGTATTCGTCCCGCCAATCTCCGG
TCGCTAATCTTTTCAACGCCTGGCACTGCCGGGCGTTGTTCTTTTTAACTTCAGGCGGGTTACAATAGTT
TCCAGTAAGTATTCTGGAGGCTGCATCCATGACACAGGCAAACCTGAGCGAAACCCTGTTCAAACCCCGC
TTTAAACATCCTGAAACCTCGACGCTAGTCCGCCGCTTTAATCACGGCGCACAACCGCCTGTGCAGTCGG
CCCTTGATGGTAAAACCATCCCTCACTGGTATCGCATGATTAACCGTCTGATGTGGATCTGGCGCGGCAT
TGACCCACGCGAAATCCTCGACGTCCAGGCACGTATTGTGATGAGCGATGCCGAACGTACCGACGATGAT
TTATACGATACGGTGATTGGCTACCGTGGCGGCAACTGGATTTATGAGTGGGCCCCGGATCTTTGTGAAG
GAACCTTACTTCTGTGGTGTGACATAATTGGACAAACTACCTACAGAGATTTAAAGCTCTAAGGTAAATA
TAAAATTTTTAAGTGTATAATGTGTTAAACTACTGATTCTAATTGTTTGTGTATTTTAGATTCCAACCTA
TGGAACTGATGAATGGGAGCAGTGGTGGAATGCCTTTAATGAGGAAAACCTGTTTTGCTCAGAAGAAATG
CCATCTAGTGATGATGAGGCTACTGCTGACTCTCAACATTCTACTCCTCCAAAAAAGAAGAGAAAGGTAG
AAGACCCCAAGGACTTTCCTTCAGAATTGCTAAGTTTTTTGAGTCATGCTGTGTTTAGTAATAGAACTCT
TGCTTGCTTTGCTATTTACACCACAAAGGAAAAAGCTGCACTGCTATACAAGAAAATTATGGAAAAATAT
TCTGTAACCTTTATAAGTAGGCATAACAGTTATAATCATAACATACTGTTTTTTCTTACTCCACACAGGC
ATAGAGTGTCTGCTATTAATAACTATGCTCAAAAATTGTGTACCTTTAGCTTTTTAATTTGTAAAGGGGT
TAATAAGGAATATTTGATGTATAGTGCCTTGACTAGAGATCATAATCAGCCATACCACATTTGTAGAGGT
TTTACTTGCTTTAAAAAACCTCCCACACCTCCCCCTGAACCTGAAACATAAAATGAATGCAATTGTTGTT
GTTAACTTGTTTATTGCAGCTTATAATGGTTACAAATAAAGCAATAGCATCACAAATTTCACAAATAAAG
CATTTTTTTCACTGCATTCTAGTTGTGGTTTGTCCAAACTCATCAATGTATCTTATCATGTCTGGATCAA
CTGGATAACTCAAGCTAACCAAAATCATCCCAAACTTCCAACCCCATACCCTATTACCACTGCCAATTAC
CTGTGGTTTCATTTACTCTAAACCTGTGATTCCTCTGAATTATTTTCATTTTAAAGAAATTGTATTTGTT
AAATATGTACTACAAACTTAGTAGTTGGAAGGGCTAATTCACTCCCAAAGAAGACAAGATATCCTTGATC
TGTGGATCTACCACACACAAGGCTACTTCCCTGATTAGCAGAACTACACACCAGGGCCAGGGGTCAGATA
TCCACTGACCTTTGGATGGTGCTACAAGCTAGTACCAGTTGAGCCAGATAAGGTAGAAGAGGCCAATAAA
GGAGAGAACACCAGCTTGTTACACCCTGTGAGCCTGCATGGGATGGATGACCCGGAGAGAGAAGTGTTAG
AGTGGAGGTTTGACAGCCGCCTAGCATTTCATCACGTGGCCCGAGAGCTGCATCCGGAGTACTTCAAGAA
CTGCTGATATCGAGCTTGCTACAAGGGACTTTCCGCTGGGGACTTTCCAGGGAGGCGTGGCCTGGGCGGG
ACTGGGGAGTGGCGAGCCCTCAGATCCTGCATATAAGCAGCTGCTTTTTGCCTGTACTGGGTCTCTCTGG
TTAGACCAGATCTGAGCCTGGGAGCTCTCTGGCTAACTAGGGAACCCACTGCTTAAGCCTCAATAAAGCT
TGCCTTGAGTGCTTCAAGTAGTGTGTGCCCGTCTGTTGTGTGACTCTGGTAACTAGAGATCCCTCAGACC
CTTTTAGTCAGTGTGGAAAATCTCTAGCAGTGGCGCCCGAACAGGGACTTGAAAGCGAAAGGGAAACCAG
AGGAGCTCTCTCGACGCAGGACTCGGCTTGCTGAAGCGCGCACGGCAAGAGGCGAGGGGCGGCGACTGGT
GAGTACGCCAAAAATTTTGACTAGCGGAGGCTAGAAGGAGAGAGATGGGTGCGAGAGCGTCAGTATTAAG
CGGGGGAGAATTAGATCGCGATGGGAAAAAATTCGGTTAAGGCCAGGGGGAAAGAAAAAATATAAATTAA
AACATATAGTATGGGCAAGCAGGGAGCTAGAACGATTCGCAGTTAATCCTGGCCTGTTAGAAACATCAGA
AGGCTGTAGACAAATACTGGGACAGCTACAACCATCCCTTCAGACAGGATCAGAAGAACTTAGATCATTA
TATAATACAGTAGCAACCCTCTATTGTGTGCATCAAAGGATAGAGATAAAAGACACCAAGGAAGCTTTAG
ACAAGATAGAGGAAGAGCAAAACAAAAGTAAGACCACCGCACAGCAAGCGGCCGGCCGCTGATCTTCAGA
CCTGGAGGAGGAGATATGAGGGACAATTGGAGAAGTGAATTATATAAATATAAAGTAGTAAAAATTGAAC
CATTAGGAGTAGCACCCACCAAGGCAAAGAGAAGAGTGGTGCAGAGAGAAAAAAGAGCAGTGGGAATAGG
AGCTTTGTTCCTTGGGTTCTTGGGAGCAGCAGGAAGCACTATAGGCGCAGCGTCAATGACGCTGACGGTA
CAGGCCAGACAATTATTGTCTGGTATAGTGCAGCAGCAGAACAATTTGCTGAGGGCTATTGAGGCGCAAC
AGCATCTGTTGCAACTCACAGTCTGGGGCATCAAGCAGCTCCAGGCAAGAATCCTGGCTGTGGAAAGATA
CCTAAAGGATCAACAGCTCCTGGGGATTTGGGGTTGCTCTGGAAAACTCATTTGCACCACTGCTGTGCCT
TGGAATGCTAGTTGGAGTAATAAATCTCTGGAACAGATTTGGAATCACACGACCTGGATGGAGTGGGACA
GAGAAATTAACAATTACACAAGCTTAATACACTCCTTAATTGAAGAATCGCAAAACCAGCAAGAAAAGAA
TGAACAAGAATTATTGGAATTAGATAAATGGGCAAGTTTGTGGAATTGGTTTAACATAACAAATTGGCTG
TGGTATATAAAATTATTCATAATGATAGTAGGAGGCTTGGTAGGTTTAAGAATAGTTTTTGCTGTACTTT
CTATAGTGAATAGAGTTAGGCAGGGATATTCACCATTATCGTTTCAGACCCACCTCCCAACCCCGAGGGG
ACCCGACAGGCCCGAAGGAATAGAAGAAGAAGGTGGAGAGAGAGACAGAGACAGATCCATTCGATTAGTG
AACGGATCTCGACGGTATCGCCAAATGGCAGTATTCATCCACAATTTTAAAAGAAAAGGGGGGATTGGGG
GGTACAGTGCAGGGGAAAGAATAGTAGACATAATAGCAACAGACATACAAACTAAAGAATTACAAAAACA
AATTACAAAAATTCAAAATTTTCGGGTTTATTACAGGGACAGCAGAGATCCAGTTTGGATCGATAAGCTT
GATATCGAATTCCTGCAGCCCCGATAAAATAAAAGATTTTATTTAGTCTCCAGAAAAAGGGGGGAATGAA
AGACCCCACCTGTAGGTTTGGCAAGCTAGCTGCAGTAACGCCATTTTGCAAGGCATGGAAAAATACCAAA
CCAAGAATAGAGAAGTTCAGATCAAGGGCGGGTACATGAAAATAGCTAACGTTGGGCCAAACAGGATATC
TGCGGTGAGCAGTTTCGGCCCCGGCCCGGGGCCAAGAACAGATGGTCACCGCAGTTTCGGCCCCGGCCCG
AGGCCAAGAACAGATGGTCCCCAGATATGGCCCAACCCTCAGCAGTTTCTTAAGACCCATCAGATGTTTC
CAGGCTCCCCCAAGGACCTGAAATGACCCTGCGCCTTATTTGAATTAACCAATCAGCCTGCTTCTCGCTT
CTGTTCGCGCGCTTCTGCTTCCCGAGCTCTATAAAAGAGCTCACAACCCCTCACTCGGCGCGCCAGTCCT
CCGACAGACTGAGTCGCCCGGGGGGGATCTGGAGCTCTCGAGAATTCTCACGCGTCAAGTGGAGCAAGGC
AGGTGGACAGTGGATCCATGGAGCTGGCGGCCTTGTGCCGCTGGGGGCTCCTCCTCGCCCTCTTGCCCCC
CGGAGCCGCGAGCACCCAAGTGTGCACCGGCACAGACATGAAGCTGCGGCTCCCTGCCAGTCCCGAGACC
CACCTGGACATGCTCCGCCACCTCTACCAGGGCTGCCAGGTGGTGCAGGGAAACCTGGAACTCACCTACC
TGCCCACCAATGCCAGCCTGTCCTTCCTGCAGGATATCCAGGAGGTGCAGGGCTACGTGCTCATCGCTCA
CAACCAAGTGAGGCAGGTCCCACTGCAGAGGCTGCGGATTGTGCGAGGCACCCAGCTCTTTGAGGACAAC
TATGCCCTGGCCGTGCTAGACAATGGAGACCCGCTGAACAATACCACCCCTGTCACAGGGGCCTCCCCAG
GAGGCCTGCGGGAGCTGCAGCTTCGAAGCCTCACAGAGATCTTGAAAGGAGGGGTCTTGATCCAGCGGAA
CCCCCAGCTCTGCTACCAGGACACGATTTTGTGGAAGGACATCTTCCACAAGAACAACCAGCTGGCTCTC
ACACTGATAGACACCAACCGCTCTCGGGCCTGCCACCCCTGTTCTCCGATGTGTAAGGGCTCCCGCTGCT
GGGGAGAGAGTTCTGAGGATTGTCAGAGCCTGACGCGCACTGTCTGTGCCGGTGGCTGTGCCCGCTGCAA
GGGGCCACTGCCCACTGACTGCTGCCATGAGCAGTGTGCTGCCGGCTGCACGGGCCCCAAGCACTCTGAC
TGCCTGGCCTGCCTCCACTTCAACCACAGTGGCATCTGTGAGCTGCACTGCCCAGCCCTGGTCACCTACA
ACACAGACACGTTTGAGTCCATGCCCAATCCCGAGGGCCGGTATACATTCGGCGCCAGCTGTGTGACTGC
CTGTCCCTACAACTACCTTTCTACGGACGTGGGATCCTGCACCCTCGTCTGCCCCCTGCACAACCAAGAG
GTGACAGCAGAGGATGGAACACAGCGGTGTGAGAAGTGCAGCAAGCCCTGTGCCCGAGTGTGCTATGGTC
TGGGCATGGAGCACTTGCGAGAGGTGAGGGCAGTTACCAGTGCCAATATCCAGGAGTTTGCTGGCTGCAA
GAAGATCTTTGGGAGCCTGGCATTTCTGCCGGAGAGCTTTGATGGGGACCCAGCCTCCAACACTGCCCCG
CTCCAGCCAGAGCAGCTCCAAGTGTTTGAGACTCTGGAAGAGATCACAGGTTACCTATACATCTCAGCAT
GGCCGGACAGCCTGCCTGACCTCAGCGTCTTCCAGAACCTGCAAGTAATCCGGGGACGAATTCTGCACAA
TGGCGCCTACTCGCTGACCCTGCAAGGGCTGGGCATCAGCTGGCTGGGGCTGCGCTCACTGAGGGAACTG
GGCAGTGGACTGGCCCTCATCCACCATAACACCCACCTCTGCTTCGTGCACACGGTGCCCTGGGACCAGC
TCTTTCGGAACCCGCACCAAGCTCTGCTCCACACTGCCAACCGGCCAGAGGACGAGTGTGTGGGCGAGGG
CCTGGCCTGCCACCAGCTGTGCGCCCGAGGGCACTGCTGGGGTCCAGGGCCCACCCAGTGTGTCAACTGC
AGCCAGTTCCTTCGGGGCCAGGAGTGCGTGGAGGAATGCCGAGTACTGCAGGGGCTCCCCAGGGAGTATG
TGAATGCCAGGCACTGTTTGCCGTGCCACCCTGAGTGTCAGCCCCAGAATGGCTCAGTGACCTGTTTTGG
ACCGGAGGCTGACCAGTGTGTGGCCTGTGCCCACTATAAGGACCCTCCCTTCTGCGTGGCCCGCTGCCCC
AGCGGTGTGAAACCTGACCTCTCCTACATGCCCATCTGGAAGTTTCCAGATGAGGAGGGCGCATGCCAGC
CTTGCCCCATCAACTGCACCCACTCCTGTGTGGACCTGGATGACAAGGGCTGCCCCGCCGAGCAGAGAGC
CAGCCCTCTGACGTCCATCATCTCTGCGGTGGTTGGCATTCTGCTGGTCGTGGTCTTGGGGGTGGTCTTT
GGGATCCTCATCAAGCGACGGCAGCAGAAGATCCGGAAGTACACGATGCGGAGACTGCTGCAGGAAACGG
AGCTGGTGGAGCCGCTGACACCTAGCGGAGCGATGCCCAACCAGGCGCAGATGCGGATCCTGAAAGAGAC
GGAGCTGAGGAAGGTGAAGGTGCTTGGATCTGGCGCTTTTGGCACAGTCTACAAGGGCATCTGGATCCCT
GATGGGGAGAATGTGAAAATTCCAGTGGCCATCAAAGTGTTGAGGGAAAACACATCCCCCAAAGCCAACA
AAGAAATCTTAGACGAAGCATACGTGATGGCTGGTGTGGGCTCCCCATATGTCTCCCGCCTTCTGGGCAT
CTGCCTGACATCCACGGTGCAGCTGGTGACACAGCTTATGCCCTATGGCTGCCTCTTAGACCATGTCCGG
GAAAACCGCGGACGCCTGGGCTCCCAGGACCTGCTGAACTGGTGTATGCAGATTGCCAAGGGGATGAGCT
ACCTGGAGGATGTGCGGCTCGTACACAGGGACTTGGCCGCTCGGAACGTGCTGGTCAAGAGTCCCAACCA
TGTCAAAATTACAGACTTCGGGCTGGCTCGGCTGCTGGACATTGACGAGACAGAGTACCATGCAGATGGG
GGCAAGGTGCCCATCAAGTGGATGGCGCTGGAGTCCATTCTCCGCCGGCGGTTCACCCACCAGAGTGATG
TGTGGAGTTATGGTGTGACTGTGTGGGAGCTGATGACTTTTGGGGCCAAACCTTACGATGGGATCCCAGC
CCGGGAGATCCCTGACCTGCTGGAAAAGGGGGAGCGGCTGCCCCAGCCCCCCATCTGCACCATTGATGTC
TACATGATCATGGTCAAATGTTGGATGATTGACTCTGAATGTCGGCCAAGATTCCGGGAGTTGGTGTCTG
AATTCTCCCGCATGGCCAGGGACCCCCAGCGCTTTGTGGTCATCCAGAATGAGGACTTGGGCCCAGCCAG
TCCCTTGGACAGCACCTTCTACCGCTCACTGCTGGAGGACGATGACATGGGGGACCTGGTGGATGCTGAG
GAGTATCTGGTACCCCAGCAGGGCTTCTTCTGTCCAGACCCTGCCCCGGGCGCTGGGGGCATGGTCCACC
ACAGGCACCGCAGCTCATCTACCAGGAGTGGCGGTGGGGACCTGACACTAGGGCTGGAGCCCTCTGAAGA
GGAGGCCCCCAGGTCTCCACTGGCACCCTCCGAAGGGGCTGGCTCCGATGTATTTGATGGTGACCTGGGA
ATGGGGGCAGCCAAGGGGCTGCAAAGCCTCCCCACACATGACCCCAGCCCTCTACAGCGGTACAGTGAGG
ACCCCACAGTACCCCTGCCCTCTGAGACTGATGGCTACGTTGCCCCCCTGACCTGCAGCCCCCAGCCTGA
ATATGTGAACCAGCCAGATGTTCGGCCCCAGCCCCCTTCGCCCCGAGAGGGCCCTCTGCCTGCTGCCCGA
CCTGCTGGTGCCACTCTGGAAAGGCCCAAGACTCTCTCCCCAGGGAAGAATGGGGTCGTCAAAGACGTTT
TTGCCTTTGGGGGTGCCGTGGAGAACCCCGAGTACTTGACACCCCAGGGAGGAGCTGCCCCTCAGCCCCA
CCCTCCTCCTGCCTTCAGCCCAGCCTTCGACAACCTCTATTACTGGGACCAGGACCCACCAGAGCGGGGG
GCTCCACCCAGCACCTTCAAAGGGACACCTACGGCAGAGAACCCAGAGTACCTGGGTCTGGACGTGCCAG
TGGGCTCTGGTTCTCCACCTCCCGTCCCTAATCCCGATTATGAGCCCATTCGGAAAGGTCAAAGAGATTT
GTATAGTGGCCTCAATCAAAGAAGAATCGGGTCAGGTTCCGGCCCGCCGCCAGTCCCAAACCCCGACTAT
GAACCAATCAGGAAAGGCCAACGGGATTTGTACTCAGGATTGAATCAGCGCAGGATAGGTTCCGGCTCCG
GGCCACCACCCGTCCCTAACCCAGATTACGAACCCATACGCAAGGGACAACGCGATCTTTACAGCGGATT
GAACCAACGACGAATAGGATCTGGTTCTGGCATGGTGAGCGAGCTGATTAAGGAGAACATGCCCATGAAG
CTGTACATGGAGGGCACCGTGAACAACCACCACTTCAAGTGCACATCCGAGGGCGAAGGCAAGCCCTACG
AGGGCACCCAGACCATGAGAATCAAGGTCGTCGAGGGCGGCCCTCTCCCCTTCGCCTTCGACATCCTGGC
TACCAGCTTCATGTACGGCAGCAGAACCTTCATCAAGCACCCTCCGGGCATCCCCGACTTCTTTAAGCAG
TCCTTCCCTGAGGGCTTCACATGGGAGAGAGTCACCACATACGAAGACGGGGGCGTGCTGACCGCTACCC
AGGACACCAGCCTCCAGGACGGCTGCCTCATCTACAACGTCAAGGTTAGAGGGGTGAACTTCCCAGCCAA
CGGCCCTGTGATGCAGAAGAAAACACTCGGCTGGGAGGCCTCCACCGAGACGATGTACCCCGCTGACGGC
GGCCTGGAAGGCGCATGTGACATGGCCCTGAAGCTCGTGGGCGGGGGCCACCTGATCTGCAACCTTGAGA
CCACATACAGATCCAAGAAACCCGCTACGAACCTCAAGATGCCCGGCGTCTACAACGTGGACCACAGACT
GGAAAGAATCAAGGAGGCCGACGATGAGACCTACGTCGAGCAGCACGAGGTGGCTGTGGCCAGATACTCT
ACTGGTGGCGCTGGTGATGGAGGTAAAGCGGCCACGCGTGCGGCCGCAACTCCCACCTGCAACATGCGTG
ACTGACTGAGGCCGCGACTCTAGAGTCGACCTGCAGGCATGCAAGCTTGATATCAAGCTTATCGATAATC
AACCTCTGGATTACAAAATTTGTGAAAGATTGACTGGTATTCTTAACTATGTTGCTCCTTTTACGCTATG
TGGATACGCTGCTTTAATGCCTTTGTATCATGCTATTGCTTCCCGTATGGCTTTCATTTTCTCCTCCTTG
TATAAATCCTGGTTGCTGTCTCTTTATGAGGAGTTGTGGCCCGTTGTCAGGCAACGTGGCGTGGTGTGCA
CTGTGTTTGCTGACGCAACCCCCACTGGTTGGGGCATTGCCACCACCTGTCAGCTCCTTTCCGGGACTTT
CGCTTTCCCCCTCCCTATTGCCACGGCGGAACTCATCGCCGCCTGCCTTGCCCGCTGCTGGACAGGGGCT
CGGCTGTTGGGCACTGACAATTCCGTGGTGTTGTCGGGGAAATCATCGTCCTTTCCTTGGCTGCTCGCCT
GTGTTGCCACCTGGATTCTGCGCGGGACGTCCTTCTGCTACGTCCCTTCGGCCCTCAATCCAGCGGACCT
TCCTTCCCGCGGCCTGCTGCCGGCTCTGCGGCCTCTTCCGCGTCTTCGCCTTCGCCCTCAGACGAGTCGG
ATCTCCCTTTGGGCCGCCTCCCCGCATCGATACCGTCGACCTCGAGGGAATTAATTCGAGCTCGGTACCT
TTAAGACCAATGACTTACAAGGCAGCTGTAGATCTTAGCCACTTTTTAAAAGAAAAGGGGGGACTGGAAG
GGCTAATTCACTCCCAACGAAGACAAGATCTGCTTTTTGCTTGTACTGGGTCTCTCTGGTTAGACCAGAT
CTGAGCCTGGGAGCTCTCTGGCTAACTAGGGAACCCACTGCTTAAGCCTCAATAAAGCTTGCCTTGAGTG
CTTCAAGTAGTGTGTGCCCGTCTGTTGTGTGACTCTGGTAACTAGAGATCCCTCAGACCCTTTTAGTCAG
TGTGGAAAATCTCTAGCAGCATCTAGAATTAATTCCGTGTATTCTATAGTGTCACCTAAATCGTATGTGT
ATGATACATAAGGTTATGTATTAATTGTAGCCGCGTTCTAACGACAATATGTACAAGCCTAATTGTGTAG
CATCTGGCTTACTGAAGCAGACCCTATCATCTCTCTCGTAAACTGCCGTCAGAGTCGGTTTGGTTGGACG
AACCTTCTGAGTTTCTGGTAACGCCGTCCCGCACCCGGAAATGGTCAGCGAACCAATCAGCAGGGTCATC
GCTAGCCAGATCCTCTACGCCGGACGCATCGTGGCCGGCATCACCGGCGCCACAGGTGCGGTTGCTGGCG
CCTATATCGCCGACATCACCGATGGGGAAGATCGGGCTCGCCACTTCGGGCTCATGAGCGCTTGTTTCGG
CGTGGGTATGGTGGCAGGCCCCGTGGCCGGGGGACTGTTGGGCGCCATCTCCTTGCATGCACCATTCCTT
GCGGCGGCGGTGCTCAACGGCCTCAACCTACTACTGGGCTGCTTCCTAATGCAGGAGTCGCATAAGGGAG
AGCGTCGAATGGTGCACTCTCAGTACAATCTGCTCTGATGCCGCATAGTTAAGCCAGCCCCGACACCCGC
CAACACCCGCTGACGCGCCCTGACGGGCTTGTCTGCTCCCGGCATCCGCTTACAGACAAGCTGTGACCGT
CTCCGGGAGCTGCATGTGTCAGAGGTTTTCACCGTCATCACCGAAACGCGCGAGACGAAAGGGCCTCGTG
ATACGCCTATTTTTATAGGTTAATGTCATGATAATAATGGTTTCTTAGACGTCAGGTGGCACTTTTCGGG
GAAATGTGCGCGGAACCCCTATTTGTTTATTTTTCTAAATACATTCAAATATGTATCCGCTCATGAGACA
ATAACCCTGATAAATGCTTCAATAATATTGAAAAAGGAAGAGTATGAGTATTCAACATTTCCGTGTCGCC
CTTATTCCCTTTTTTGCGGCATTTTGCCTTCCTGTTTTTGCTCACCCAGAAACGCTGGTGAAAGTAAAAG
ATGCTGAAGATCAGTTGGGTGCACGAGTGGGTTACATCGAACTGGATCTCAACAGCGGTAAGATCCTTGA
GAGTTTTCGCCCCGAAGAACGTTTTCCAATGATGAGCACTTTTAAAGTTCTGCTATGTGGCGCGGTATTA
TCCCGTATTGACGCCGGGCAAGAGCAACTCGGTCGCCGCATACACTATTCTCAGAATGACTTGGTTGAGT
ACTCACCAGTCACAGAAAAGCATCTTACGGATGGCATGACAGTAAGAGAATTATGCAGTGCTGCCATAAC
CATGAGTGATAACACTGCGGCCAACTTACTTCTGACAACGATCGGAGGACCGAAGGAGCTAACCGCTTTT
TTGCACAACATGGGGGATCATGTAACTCGCCTTGATCGTTGGGAACCGGAGCTGAATGAAGCCATACCAA
ACGACGAGCGTGACACCACGATGCCTGTAGCAATGGCAACAACGTTGCGCAAACTATTAACTGGCGAACT
ACTTACTCTAGCTTCCCGGCAACAATTAATAGACTGGATGGAGGCGGATAAAGTTGCAGGACCACTTCTG
CGCTCGGCCCTTCCGGCTGGCTGGTTTATTGCTGATAAATCTGGAGCCGGTGAGCGTGGGTCTCGCGGTA
TCATTGCAGCACTGGGGCCAGATGGTAAGCCCTCCCGTATCGTAGTTATCTACACGACGGGGAGTCAGGC
AACTATGGATGAACGAAATAGACAGATCGCTGAGATAGGTGCCTCACTGATTAAGCATTGGTAACTGTCA
GACCAAGTTTACTCATATATACTTTAGATTGATTTAAAACTTCATTTTTAATTTAAAAGGATCTAGGTGA
AGATCCTTTTTGATAATCTCATGACCAAAATCCCTTAACGTGAGTTTTCGTTCCACTGAGCGTCAGACCC
CGTAGAAAAGATCAAAGGATCTTCTTGAGATCCTTTTTTTCTGCGCGTAATCTGCTGCTTGCAAACAAAA
AAACCACCGCTACCAGCGGTGGTTTGTTTGCCGGATCAAGAGCTACCAACTCTTTTTCCGAAGGTAACTG
GCTTCAGCAGAGCGCAGATACCAAATACTGTTCTTCTAGTGTAGCCGTAGTTAGGCCACCACTTCAAGAA
CTCTGTAGCACCGCCTACATACCTCGCTCTGCTAATCCTGTTACCAGTGGCTGCTGCCAGTGGCGATAAG
TCGTGTCTTACCGGGTTGGACTCAAGACGATAGTTACCGGATAAGGCGCAGCGGTCGGGCTGAACGGGGG
GTTCGTGCACACAGCCCAGCTTGGAGCGAACGACCTACACCGAACTGAGATACCTACAGCGTGAGCTATG
AGAAAGCGCCACGCTTCCCGAAGGGAGAAAGGCGGACAGGTATCCGGTAAGCGGCAGGGTCGGAACAGGA
GAGCGCACGAGGGAGCTTCCAGGGGGAAACGCCTGGTATCTTTATAGTCCTGTCGGGTTTCGCCACCTCT
GACTTGAGCGTCGATTTTTGTGATGCTCGTCAGGGGGGCGGAGCCTATGGAAAAACGCCAGCAACGCGGC
CTTTTTACGGTTCCTGGCCTTTTGCTGGCCTTTTGCTCACATGTTCTTTCCTGCGTTATCCCCTGATTCT
GTGGATAACCGTATTACCGCCTTTGAGTGAGCTGATACCGCTCGCCGCAGCCGAACGACCGAGCGCAGCG
AGTCAGTGAGCGAGGAAGCGGAAGAGCGCCCAATACGCAAACCGCCTCTCCCCGCGCGTTGGCCGATTCA
TTAATGCAGCTGTGGAAT
